>Addgene plasmid #145281 | pET-45b-HOXD13(+7A)-IDR-mCherry | addgene full sequence | sequence record 311793 | Addgene NGS Result
TTTGTTTAACTTTAAGAAGGAGATATACCATGGCACATCACCACCACCATCACGTGGGTACCGGTGACAG
TGGATCCGGAGCTACCATGTCCCGAGCCGGTAGCTGGGACATGGACGGCCTGCGAGCGGACGGAGGCGGA
GCTGGAGGAGCTCCCGCATCAAGTAGTAGCTCAAGTGTGGCCGCTGCCGCGGCTAGCGGACAATGTAGGG
GGTTTTTGTCAGCGCCTGTCTTTGCGGGCACACATTCCGGGAGGGCCGCTGCTGCGGCTGCTGCTGCTGC
TGCAGCCGCGGCGGCAGCTGCAGCTGCGGCCGCTGCCGCTAGTGGATTTGCCTATCCTGGGACGAGTGAG
CGCACTGGTTCATCATCCTCATCTTCATCCAGTGCGGTAGTCGCCGCTCGGCCAGAAGCACCACCTGCAA
AAGAGTGTCCGGCCCCGACGCCAGCTGCAGCAGCAGCGGCACCGCCTTCAGCTCCTGCGGGTACCGGAGG
CGGGATGGTTTCCAAAGGAGAGGAGGATAATATGGCTATAATTAAAGAGTTTATGCGGTTCAAGGTGCAT
ATGGAGGGATCTGTGAACGGTCACGAGTTCGAAATCGAGGGCGAAGGCGAGGGGCGACCCTATGAAGGGA
CACAGACGGCCAAACTGAAGGTGACCAAGGGTGGCCCCCTGCCTTTCGCCTGGGACATCCTGTCACCCCA
GTTTATGTACGGCTCTAAGGCTTACGTTAAGCACCCTGCCGATATTCCGGACTACTTGAAACTGAGCTTC
CCTGAAGGGTTCAAGTGGGAACGGGTAATGAATTTTGAGGATGGCGGTGTAGTCACAGTTACCCAGGACA
GCTCTCTTCAGGACGGAGAATTTATCTATAAGGTTAAACTTCGGGGCACTAACTTCCCATCAGACGGCCC
CGTGATGCAGAAGAAAACTATGGGCTGGGAAGCCAGCTCAGAACGCATGTATCCCGAGGACGGAGCACTG
AAGGGAGAAATCAAGCAGCGACTCAAGCTGAAGGATGGGGGACATTATGATGCTGAGGTCAAAACCACCT
ATAAGGCCAAGAAACCCGTTCAGCTTCCTGGGGCATACAACGTGAATATCAAACTGGATATTACATCCCA
TAACGAAGACTATACCATCGTGGAACAGTACGAGCGGGCCGAGGGCAGACATAGCACAGGGGGCATGGAT
GAATTGTACAAGAAGCTTGCGGCCGCACTCGAGTCTGGTAAAGAAACCGCTGCTGCGAAATTTGAACGCC
AGCACATGGACTCGTCTACTAGCGCAGCTTAATTAACCTAGGCTGCTGCCACCGCTGAGCAATAACTAGC
ATAACCCCTTGGGGCCTCTAAACGGGTCTTGAGGGGTTTTTTGCTGAAAGGAGGAACTATATCCGGATTG
GCGAATGGG
[124 nt withheld, positions 1410-1533]
C
[91 nt withheld, positions 1535-1625]
A
[49 nt withheld, positions 1627-1675]
CCTTTGACGTTGGAGTCCACGTTCTTT
[37 nt withheld, positions 1703-1739]
ACCCTATCTCGGTCTATTCTTTTGATTTATAAGGGATTTTGCCGATTTCGGCCTATTGGTTAAAAAATGA
GCTGATTTAACAAAAATTTAACGCGAATTTTAACAAAATATTAACGTTTACAATTTCTGGCGGCACGATG
GCATGAGATTATCAAAAAGGATCTTCACCTAGATCCTTTTAAATTAAAAATGAAGTTTTAAATCAATCTA
AAGTATATATGAGTAAACTTGGTCTGACAGTTACCAATGCTTAATCAGTGAGGCACCTATCTCAGCGATC
TGTCTATTTCGTTCATCCATAGTTGCCTGACTCCCCGTCGTGTAGATAACTACGATACGGGAGGGCTTAC
CATCTGGCCCCAGTGCTGCAATGATACCGCGAGACCCACGCTCACCGGCTCCAGATTTATCAGCAATAAA
CCAGCCAGCCGGAAGGGCCGAGCGCAGAAGTGGTCCTGCAACTTTATCCGCCTCCATCCAGTCTATTAAT
TGTTGCCGGGAAGCTAGAGTAAGTAGTTCGCCAGTTAATAGTTTGCGCAACGTTGTTGCCATTGCTACAG
GCATCGTGGTGTCACGCTCGTCGTTTGGTATGGCTTCATTCAGCTCCGGTTCCCAACGATCAAGGCGAGT
TACATGATCCCCCATGTTGTGCAAAAAAGCGGTTAGCTCCTTCGGTCCTCCGATCGTTGTCAGAAGTAAG
TTGGCCGCAGTGTTATCACTCATGGTTATGGCAGCACTGCATAATTCTCTTACTGTCATGCCATCCGTAA
GATGCTTTTCTGTGACTGGTGAGTACTCAACCAAGTCATTCTGAGAATAGTGTATGCGGCGACCGAGTTG
CTCTTGCCCGGCGTCAATACGGGATAATACCGCGCCACATAGCAGAACTTTAAAAGTGCTCATCATTGGA
AAACGTTCTTCGGGGCGAAAACTCTCAAGGATCTTACCGCTGTTGAGATCCAGTTCGATGTAACCCACTC
GTGCACCCAACTGATCTTCAGCATCTTTTACTTTCACCAGCGTTTCTGGGTGAGCAAAAACAGGAAGGCA
AAATGCCGCAAAAAAGGGAATAAGGGCGACACGGAAATGTTGAATACTCATACTCTTCCTTTTTCAATCA
TGATTGAAGCATTTATCAGGGTTATTGTCTCATGAGCGGATACATATTTGAATGTATTTAGAAAAATAAA
CAAATAGGTCATGACCAAAATCCCTTAACGTGAGTTTTCGTTCCACTGAGCGTCAGACCCCGTAGAAAAG
ATCAAAGGATCTTCTTGAGATCCTTTTTTTCTGCGCGTAATCTGCTGCTTGCAAACAAAAAAACCACCGC
TACCAGCGGTGGTTTGTTTGCCGGATCAAGAGCTACCAACTCTTTTTCCGAAGGTAACTGGCTTCAGCAG
AGCGCAGATACCAAATACTGTCCTTCTAGTGTAGCCGTAGTTAGGCCACCACTTCAAGAACTCTGTAGCA
CCGCCTACATACCTCGCTCTGCTAATCCTGTTACCAGTGGCTGCTGCCAGTGGCGATAAGTCGTGTCTTA
CCGGGTTGGACTCAAGACGATAGTTACCGGATAAGGCGCAGCGGTCGGGCTGAACGGGGGGTTCGTGCAC
ACAGCCCAGCTTGGAGCGAACGACCTACACCGAACTGAGATACCTACAGCGTGAGCTATGAGAAAGCGCC
ACGCTTCCCGAAGGGAGAAAGGCGGACAGGTATCCGGTAAGCGGCAGGGTCGGAACAGGAGAGCGCACGA
GGGAGCTTCCAGGGGGAAACGCCTGGTATCTTTATAGTCCTGTCGGGTTTCGCCACCTCTGACTTGAGCG
TCGATTTTTGTGATGCTCGTCAGGGGGGCGGAGCCTATGGAAAAACGCCAGCAACGCGGCCTTTTTACGG
TTCCTGGCCTTTTGCTGGCCTTTTGCTCACATGTTCTTTCCTGCGTTATCCCCTGATTCTGTGGATAACC
GTATTACCGCCTTTGAGTGAGCTGATACCGCTCGCCGCAGCCGAACGACCGAGCGCAGCGAGTCAGTGAG
CGAGGAAGCGGAAGAGCGCCTGATGCGGTATTTTCTCCTTACGCATCTGTGCGGTATTTCACACCGCAAT
GGTGCACTCTCAGTACAATCTGCTCTGATGCCGCATAGTTAAGCCAGTATACACTCCGCTATCGCTACGT
GACTGGGTCATGGCTGCGCCCCGACACCCGCCAACACCCGCTGACGCGCCCTGACGGGCTTGTCTGCTCC
CGGCATCCGCTTACAGACAAGCTGTGACCGTCTCCGGGAGCTGCATGTGTCAGAGGTTTTCACCGTCATC
ACCGAAACGCGCGAGGCAGCTGCGGTAAAGCTCATCAGCGTGGTCGTGAAGCGATTCACAGATGTCTGCC
TGTTCATCCGCGTCCAGCTCGTTGAGTTTCTCCAGAAGCGTTAATGTCTGGCTTCTGATAAAGCGGGCCA
TGTTAAGGGCGGTTTTTTCCTGTTTGGTCACTGATGCCTCCGTGTAAGGGGGATTTCTGTTCATGGGGGT
AATGATACCGATGAAACGAGAGAGGATGCTCACGATACGGGTTACTGATGATGAACATGCCCGGTTACTG
GAACGTTGTGAGGGTAAACAACTGGCGGTATGGATGCGGCGGGACCAGAGAAAAATCACTCAGGGTCAAT
GCCAGCGCTTCGTTAATACAGATGTAGGTGTTCCACAGGGTAGCCAGCAGCATCCTGCGATGCAGATCCG
GAACATAATGGTGCAGGGCGCTGACTTCCGCGTTTCCAGACTTTACGAAACACGGAAACCGAAGACCATT
CATGTTGTTGCTCAGGTCGCAGACGTTTTGCAGCAGCAGTCGCTTCACGTTCGCTCGCGTATCGGTGATT
CATTCTGCTAACCAGTAAGGCAACCCCGCCAGCCTAGCCGGGTCCTCAACGACAGGAGCACGATCATGCT
AGTCATGCCCCGCGCCCACCGGAAGGAGCTGACTGGGTTGAAGGCTCTCAAGGGCATCGGTCGAGATCCC
GGTGCCTAATGAGTGAGCTAACTTACATTAATTGCGTTGCGCTCACTGCCCGCTTTCCAGTCGGGAAACC
TGTCGTGCCAGCTGCATTAATGAATCGGCCAACGCGCGGGGAGAGGCGGTTTGCGTATTGGGCGCCAGGG
TGGTTTTTCTTTTCACCAGTGAGACGGGCAACAGCTGATTGCCCTTCACCGCCTGGCCCTGAGAGAGTTG
CAGCAAGCGGTCCACGCTGGTTTGCCCCAGCAGGCGAAAATCCTGTTTGATGGTGGTTAACGGCGGGATA
TAACATGAGCTGTCTTCGGTATCGTCGTATCCCACTACCGAGATGTCCGCACCAACGCGCAGCCCGGACT
CGGTAATGGCGCGCATTGCGCCCAGCGCCATCTGATCGTTGGCAACCAGCATCGCAGTGGGAACGATGCC
CTCATTCAGCATTTGCATGGTTTGTTGAAAACCGGACATGGCACTCCAGTCGCCTTCCCGTTCCGCTATC
GGCTGAATTTGATTGCGAGTGAGATATTTATGCCAGCCAGCCAGACGCAGACGCGCCGAGACAGAACTTA
ATGGGCCCGCTAACAGCGCGATTTGCTGGTGACCCAATGCGACCAGATGCTCCACGCCCAGTCGCGTACC
GTCTTCATGGGAGAAAATAATACTGTTGATGGGTGTCTGGTCAGAGACATCAAGAAATAACGCCGGAACA
TTAGTGCAGGCAGCTTCCACAGCAATGGCATCCTGGTCATCCAGCGGATAGTTAATGATCAGCCCACTGA
CGCGTTGCGCGAGAAGATTGTGCACCGCCGCTTTACAGGCTTCGACGCCGCTTCGTTCTACCATCGACAC
CACCACGCTGGCACCCAGTTGATCGGCGCGAGATTTAATCGCCGCGACAATTTGCGACGGCGCGTGCAGG
GCCAGACTGGAGGTGGCAACGCCAATCAGCAACGACTGTTTGCCCGCCAGTTGTTGTGCCACGCGGTTGG
GAATGTAATTCAGCTCCGCCATCGCCGCTTCCACTTTTTCCCGCGTTTTCGCAGAAACGTGGCTGGCCTG
GTTCACCACGCGGGAAACGGTCTGATAAGAGACACCGGCATACTCTGCGACATCGTATAACGTTACTGGT
TTCACATTCACCACCCTGAATTGACTCTCTTCCGGGCGCTATCATGCCATACCGCGAAAGGTTTTGCGCC
ATTCGATGGTGTCCGGGATCTCGACGCTCTCCCTTATGCGACTCCTGCATTAGGAAGCAGCCCAGTAGTA
GGTTGAGGCCGTTGAGCACCGCCGCCGCAAGGAATGGTGCATGCAAGGAGATGGCGCCCAACAGTCCCCC
GGCCACGGGGCCTGCCACCATACCCACGCCGAAACAAGCGCTCATGAGCCCGAAGTGGCGAGCCCGATCT
TCCCCATCGGTGATGTCGGCGATATAGGCGCCAGCAACCGCACCTGTGGCGCCGGTGATGCCGGCCACGA
TGCGTCCGGCGTAGAGGATCGAGATCGATCTCGATCCCGCGAAATTAATACGACTCACTATAGGGGAATT
GTGAGCGGATAACAATTCCCCTCTAGAAATAAT
Features (pLannotate 1.2.2; 20 found; start..end, strand, type, name):
      1..23      +  RBS            RBS: efficient ribosome binding site from bacteriophage T7 gene 10 (Olins and Rangwala, 1989)
     87..479     +  CDS            HOXD13 (fragment): HXD13_HUMAN - Also known as HOX4I. Experimental evidence at protein level: Swiss-Prot protein existence level 1. Sequence-specific transcription factor that binds gene promoters and activates their transcription (PubMed:24789103). Part of a developmental regulatory system that provides cells with specific positional identities on the anterior-posterior axis (By similarity). From Homo sapiens (Human).
    495..1202    +  CDS            mCherry: mCherry is a basic (constitutively fluorescent) red fluorescent protein published in 2004, derived from Discosoma sp.. It is reported to be a very rapidly-maturing monomer with low acid sensitivity.
   1230..1271    +  CDS            S-Tag (fragment): affinity and epitope tag derived from pancreatic ribonuclease A
   1301..1318    +  CDS            SET1 (fragment): solubility-enhancement tag derived from T7 phage gene 10B
   1326..1373    +  terminator     T7 terminator: transcription terminator for bacteriophage T7 RNA polymerase
   1410..1865    +  rep_origin     f1 ori (sequence partly withheld): f1 bacteriophage origin of replication; arrow indicates direction of (+) strand synthesis
   1980..2840    -  CDS            AmpR: β-lactamase; bla; confers resistance to ampicillin, carbenicillin, and related antibiotics
   2841..2933    -  promoter       AmpR promoter: bla
   3014..3602    +  rep_origin     ori: high-copy-number ColE1/pMB1/pBR322/pUC origin of replication
   3788..3927    -  misc_feature   bom: basis of mobility region from pBR322
   4029..4220    -  CDS            rop: Rop protein, which maintains plasmids at low copy number; rop
   4237..4617    +  CDS            YPB1_ECOLX: Protein predicted: Swiss-Prot protein existence level 4. From Escherichia coli.
   4679..4743    -  CDS            TcR (fragment): tetracycline efflux protein; tet; confers resistance to tetracycline
   4758..4779    -  protein_bind   CAP binding site: CAP binding activates transcription in the presence of cAMP. E. coli catabolite activator protein
   4792..5874    -  CDS            lacI: lac repressor; lacI; The lac repressor binds to the lac operator to inhibit transcription in E. coli. This inhibition can be relieved by adding lactose or isopropyl-β-D-thiogalactopyranoside (IPTG).
   5875..5952    -  promoter       lacI promoter: lacI
   5960..6239    -  CDS            TcR (fragment): tetracycline efflux protein; tet; confers resistance to tetracycline
   6265..6283    +  promoter       T7 promoter: promoter for bacteriophage T7 RNA polymerase
   6284..6308    +  protein_bind   lac operator: The lac repressor binds to the lac operator to inhibit transcription in E. coli. This inhibition can be relieved by adding lactose or isopropyl-β-D-thiogalactopyranoside (IPTG). lac repressor encoded by lacI
