[The description below was written by a language model from this plasmid's Addgene catalogue record and pLannotate feature annotations shown in this document.]
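Description:
pET-45b-HOXD13(+7A)-IDR-mCherry is a bacterial expression plasmid built on the pET-45b(+) backbone for producing a recombinant fusion of the human HOXD13 intrinsically disordered region (IDR) to the red fluorescent protein mCherry, with a 6xHis tag for affinity purification according to the catalogue entry. The HOXD13 fragment carries an expanded alanine repeat (seven additional alanines, as the name indicates), modelling the type of repeat expansion addressed in the associated study on transcriptional condensates in human repeat expansion disease. The 6,322 nt plasmid is propagated in E. coli under ampicillin selection (β-lactamase with its own promoter) and replicates from a pBR322-type ColE1 origin accompanied by rop and the bom region, consistent with its listing as low copy. An f1 origin is also present, and short tetracycline-resistance fragments are non-functional backbone remnants.

Expression is driven by a T7 promoter followed by a lac operator and the efficient T7 gene 10 ribosome binding site, with a T7 terminator downstream. The plasmid-borne lacI gene supplies repressor, so transcription stays off until it is induced with IPTG in a host that provides T7 RNA polymerase. The annotated open reading frame contains the HOXD13 fragment directly followed by mCherry. The His tag is not separately annotated in the feature table, although there is unannotated space between the RBS and the HOXD13 segment where the vector's N-terminal tag would lie. A partial S-tag annotation lies downstream of mCherry, but the record does not show whether it is translated as part of the fusion. The purified fluorescent protein is suited to in vitro work such as imaging condensate or phase-separation behaviour of the mutant IDR, in line with the publication's topic.
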