Addgene plasmid #145281: pET-45b-HOXD13(+7A)-IDR-mCherry
Purpose: Bacterial Expression of 6xHis HOXD13 (+7A) IDR mCherry Fusion Protein
Depositing lab: Denes Hnisz. Depositing organization: Max Planck Institute for Molecular Genetics. Publication: Unblending of Transcriptional Condensates in Human Repeat Expansion Disease. Basu S, Mackowiak SD, Niskanen H, Knezevic D, Asimi V, Grosswendt S, Geertsema H, Ali S, Jerkovic I, Ewers H, Mundlos S, Meissner A, Ibrahim DM, Hnisz D. Cell. 2020 May 28;181(5):1062-1079.e30. doi: 10.1016/j.cell.2020.04.018. Epub 2020 May 7. PubMed 32386547.
Backbone
  Vector backbone: pET-45(b+)
  Vector type: Bacterial Expression
Growth in bacteria
  Bacterial resistance: Ampicillin, 100 μg/mL
  Growth temperature: 37°C
  Growth strain: NEB Stable
  Copy number: Low Copy
Gene/Insert
  Gene/Insert name: HOXD13(+7A)-IDR
  Species: H. sapiens (human)
  Mutation: A-repeat expanded
  Entrez Gene: HOXD13 (a.k.a. BDE, BDSD, HOX4I, SPD, SPD1)
  Cloning method: Restriction Enzyme; 5′ cloning site Unknown (unknown if destroyed)
Terms and licenses: Academic/Nonprofit Terms; Industry Terms: Not Available to Industry
How to cite: pET-45b-HOXD13(+7A)-IDR-mCherry was a gift from Denes Hnisz (Addgene plasmid # 145281 ; http://n2t.net/addgene:145281 ; RRID:Addgene_145281)
